Addgene plasmid #219278: SFFV-STAT6-Brd 352
Purpose: Transcription factor STAT6 with a specific barcode assigned.
Depositing lab: Filipe Pereira. Depositing organization: Center for Neuroscience and Cell Biology, University of Coimbra. Publication: A combinatorial transcription factor screening platform for immune cell reprogramming. Kurochkin I, Altman AR, Caiado I, Pertiga-Cabral D, Halitzki E, Minaeva M, Zimmermannova O, Henriques-Oliveira L, Klein D, Nair M, Oliveira D, Cajal LR, Knittel R, Feick C, Ringner M, Martin M, Cirovic B, Pires CF, Rosa FF, Sitnicka E, Theis FJ, Pereira CF. Cell Syst. 2026 Jan 21;17(1):101457. doi: 10.1016/j.cels.2025.101457. Epub 2026 Jan 14. PubMed 41539305.
Backbone
  Vector backbone: SFFV-MCS
  Backbone size w/o insert (bp): 6638
  Vector type: Lentiviral
Growth in bacteria
  Bacterial resistance: Ampicillin, 100 μg/mL
  Growth temperature: 37°C
  Growth strain: NEB Stable
  Copy number: High Copy
Gene/Insert
  Gene/Insert name: STAT6
  Species: H. sapiens (human)
  Insert size (bp): 2544
  Entrez Gene: STAT6 (a.k.a. D12S1644, HIES6, IL-4-STAT, STAT6B, STAT6C)
  Promoter: The spleen focus-forming virus (SFFV) promoter
  Cloning method: Restriction Enzyme; 5′ cloning site Bsp119I (not destroyed); 3′ cloning site BstHI (not destroyed)
Terms and licenses: Academic/Nonprofit Terms; Industry Terms: Not Available to Industry
Depositor comments: Barcode sequence cloned into XbaI restriction site. Design of plasmid is as follows: SFFV-[TF sequence]-WPRE-[Barcode sequence].
How to cite: SFFV-STAT6-Brd 352 was a gift from Filipe Pereira (Addgene plasmid # 219278 ; http://n2t.net/addgene:219278 ; RRID:Addgene_219278)
