[The description below was written by a language model from this plasmid's Addgene catalogue record and pLannotate feature annotations shown in this document.]
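Description:
SFFV-STAT6-Brd 352 is a third-generation-style, self-inactivating HIV-1 lentiviral transfer plasmid built on the SFFV-MCS backbone, carrying the human transcription factor STAT6 together with a construct-specific DNA barcode. In bacteria it is maintained through a high-copy ColE1/pUC-type origin and selected with ampicillin via the β-lactamase gene. The backbone also retains an f1 origin, lac regulatory remnants and T3/T7 promoters from its pBluescript-like ancestry, along with an SV40 poly(A) signal and SV40 origin sequence downstream of the viral cassette.

The viral genome is transcribed in packaging cells from an RSV enhancer/promoter fused to a truncated 5' LTR, which makes genomic RNA production independent of Tat. It is followed by the Ψ packaging signal with a partial gag sequence, the Rev response element for nuclear export of unspliced RNA, and the cPPT/CTS element that aids nuclear import of the preintegration complex. The ΔU3 3' LTR inactivates LTR promoter activity after integration, so expression in transduced cells depends on the internal spleen focus-forming virus promoter, which is strong in haematopoietic and many other cell types. This promoter drives the full-length STAT6 coding sequence, cloned between retained restriction sites, with a WPRE downstream to enhance transcript stability and expression. According to the depositor, the barcode sits after the WPRE at an XbaI site; it is not annotated in the feature table, which shows no tag, reporter or mammalian selection marker.

The plasmid belongs to a barcoded transcription factor collection for combinatorial screening of immune cell reprogramming, where a barcode placed in the transcribed region would allow the delivered factor to be identified by sequencing.
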