Features (pLannotate 1.2.2; 29 found; start..end, strand, type, name):
     94..112     -  promoter       T7 promoter: promoter for bacteriophage T7 RNA polymerase
    120..275     +  CDS            lacZα (fragment): LacZα fragment of β-galactosidase; lacZ fragment
    280..708     +  rep_origin     f1 ori (sequence partly withheld): f1 bacteriophage origin of replication; arrow indicates direction of (+) strand synthesis
    761..865     +  promoter       AmpR promoter: bla
    866..1726    +  CDS            AmpR: β-lactamase; bla; confers resistance to ampicillin, carbenicillin, and related antibiotics
   1897..2485    +  rep_origin     ori: high-copy-number ColE1/pMB1/pBR322/pUC origin of replication
   2668..2760    +  CDS            lacI (fragment): lac repressor; lacI; The lac repressor binds to the lac operator to inhibit transcription in E. coli. This inhibition can be relieved by adding lactose or isopropyl-β-D-thiogalactopyranoside (IPTG).
   2773..2794    +  protein_bind   CAP binding site: CAP binding activates transcription in the presence of cAMP. E. coli catabolite activator protein
   2809..2839    +  promoter       lac promoter: promoter for the E. coli lac operon
   2847..2863    +  protein_bind   lac operator: The lac repressor binds to the lac operator to inhibit transcription in E. coli. This inhibition can be relieved by adding lactose or isopropyl-β-D-thiogalactopyranoside (IPTG). lac repressor encoded by lacI
   2908..2926    +  promoter       T3 promoter: promoter for bacteriophage T3 RNA polymerase
   2954..3180    +  promoter       RSV promoter: Rous sarcoma virus enhancer/promoter
   3181..3361    +  LTR            5' LTR (truncated): truncated 5' long terminal repeat (LTR) from HIV-1
   3408..3533    +  misc_feature   HIV-1 Ψ: packaging signal of human immunodeficiency virus type 1
   3517..3880    +  CDS            HIV-1 gag (fragment): gag protein from human immunodeficiency virus 1; gag
   4026..4259    +  misc_feature   RRE: The Rev response element (RRE) of HIV-1 allows for Rev-dependent mRNA export from the nucleus to the cytoplasm.
   4636..4736    +  CDS            Rev (fragment): human immunodeficiency virus 1 (HIV-1) Rev protein; rev; enhances nuclear export of unspliced and incompletely spliced viral mRNAs
   4755..4872    +  misc_feature   cPPT/CTS: central polypurine tract and central termination sequence of HIV-1
   4906..5307    +  promoter       SFFV promoter: spleen focus-forming virus long terminal repeat (LTR) promoter
   5317..5340    +  misc_feature   MCS (fragment): pBluescript multiple cloning site
   5365..7905    +  CDS            STAT6: STAT6_HUMAN - Experimental evidence at protein level: Swiss-Prot protein existence level 1. Carries out a dual function: signal transduction and activation of transcription. Involved in IL4/interleukin-4- and IL3/interleukin-3-mediated signaling. From Homo sapiens (Human).
   7916..7941    +  misc_feature   MCS (fragment): pBluescript multiple cloning site
   7941..8000    +  CDS            S (fragment): HBSAG_WHV6 - Experimental evidence at transcript level: Swiss-Prot protein existence level 2. The middle envelope protein plays an important role in the budding of the virion. It is involved in the induction of budding in a nucleocapsid independent way. In this process the majority of envelope proteins bud to form subviral lipoprotein particles of 22 nm of diameter that do not contain a nucleocapsid (By similarity). From Woodchuck hepatitis B virus (isolate w64/pWS23) (WHV).
   8132..8535    +  misc_feature   WPRE: woodchuck hepatitis virus posttranscriptional regulatory element
   8593..8652    +  CDS            nef (fragment): NEF_HV1Z2 - Experimental evidence at protein level: Swiss-Prot protein existence level 1. Extracellular Nef protein targets CD4(+) T-lymphocytes for apoptosis by interacting with CXCR4 surface receptors. From Human immunodeficiency virus type 1 group M subtype D (isolate Z2/CDC-Z34) (HIV-1).
   8654..8887    +  LTR            3' LTR (ΔU3): self-inactivating 3' long terminal repeat (LTR) from HIV-1
   8959..9080    +  polyA_signal   SV40 poly(A) signal: SV40 polyadenylation signal
   9099..9120    +  rep_origin     SV40 ori (fragment): SV40 origin of replication
   9120..73      +  rep_origin     SV40 ori (across the origin): SV40 origin of replication
>Addgene plasmid #219278 | SFFV-STAT6-Brd 352 | addgene full sequence | sequence record 449033 | Addgene NGS Result
ATTTATGCAGAGGCCGAGGCCGCCTCGGCCTCTGAGCTATTCCAGAAGTAGTGAGGAGGCTTTTTTGGAG
GCCTAGGGACGTACCCAATTCGCCCTATAGTGAGTCGTATTACGCGCGCTCACTGGCCGTCGTTTTACAA
CGTCGTGACTGGGAAAACCCTGGCGTTACCCAACTTAATCGCCTTGCAGCACATCCCCCTTTCGCCAGCT
GGCGTAATAGCGAAGAGGCCCGCACCGATCGCCCTTCCCAACAGTTGCGCAGCCTGAATGGCGAATGGG
[124 nt withheld, positions 280-403]
C
[91 nt withheld, positions 405-495]
A
[49 nt withheld, positions 497-545]
CCTTTGACGTTGGAGTCCACGTTCTTT
[37 nt withheld, positions 573-609]
ACCCTATCTCGGTCTATTCTTTTGATTTATAAGGGATTTTGCCGATTTCGGCCTATTGGTTAAAAAATGA
GCTGATTTAACAAAAATTTAACGCGAATTTTAACAAAATATTAACGCTTACAATTTAGGTGGCACTTTTC
GGGGAAATGTGCGCGGAACCCCTATTTGTTTATTTTTCTAAATACATTCAAATATGTATCCGCTCATGAG
ACAATAACCCTGATAAATGCTTCAATAATATTGAAAAAGGAAGAGTATGAGTATTCAACATTTCCGTGTC
GCCCTTATTCCCTTTTTTGCGGCATTTTGCCTTCCTGTTTTTGCTCACCCAGAAACGCTGGTGAAAGTAA
AAGATGCTGAAGATCAGTTGGGTGCACGAGTGGGTTACATCGAACTGGATCTCAACAGCGGTAAGATCCT
TGAGAGTTTTCGCCCCGAAGAACGTTTTCCAATGATGAGCACTTTTAAAGTTCTGCTATGTGGCGCGGTA
TTATCCCGTATTGACGCCGGGCAAGAGCAACTCGGTCGCCGCATACACTATTCTCAGAATGACTTGGTTG
AGTACTCACCAGTCACAGAAAAGCATCTTACGGATGGCATGACAGTAAGAGAATTATGCAGTGCTGCCAT
AACCATGAGTGATAACACTGCGGCCAACTTACTTCTGACAACGATCGGAGGACCGAAGGAGCTAACCGCT
TTTTTGCACAACATGGGGGATCATGTAACTCGCCTTGATCGTTGGGAACCGGAGCTGAATGAAGCCATAC
CAAACGACGAGCGTGACACCACGATGCCTGTAGCAATGGCAACAACGTTGCGCAAACTATTAACTGGCGA
ACTACTTACTCTAGCTTCCCGGCAACAATTAATAGACTGGATGGAGGCGGATAAAGTTGCAGGACCACTT
CTGCGCTCGGCCCTTCCGGCTGGCTGGTTTATTGCTGATAAATCTGGAGCCGGTGAGCGTGGGTCTCGCG
GTATCATTGCAGCACTGGGGCCAGATGGTAAGCCCTCCCGTATCGTAGTTATCTACACGACGGGGAGTCA
GGCAACTATGGATGAACGAAATAGACAGATCGCTGAGATAGGTGCCTCACTGATTAAGCATTGGTAACTG
TCAGACCAAGTTTACTCATATATACTTTAGATTGATTTAAAACTTCATTTTTAATTTAAAAGGATCTAGG
TGAAGATCCTTTTTGATAATCTCATGACCAAAATCCCTTAACGTGAGTTTTCGTTCCACTGAGCGTCAGA
CCCCGTAGAAAAGATCAAAGGATCTTCTTGAGATCCTTTTTTTCTGCGCGTAATCTGCTGCTTGCAAACA
AAAAAACCACCGCTACCAGCGGTGGTTTGTTTGCCGGATCAAGAGCTACCAACTCTTTTTCCGAAGGTAA
CTGGCTTCAGCAGAGCGCAGATACCAAATACTGTTCTTCTAGTGTAGCCGTAGTTAGGCCACCACTTCAA
GAACTCTGTAGCACCGCCTACATACCTCGCTCTGCTAATCCTGTTACCAGTGGCTGCTGCCAGTGGCGAT
AAGTCGTGTCTTACCGGGTTGGACTCAAGACGATAGTTACCGGATAAGGCGCAGCGGTCGGGCTGAACGG
GGGGTTCGTGCACACAGCCCAGCTTGGAGCGAACGACCTACACCGAACTGAGATACCTACAGCGTGAGCT
ATGAGAAAGCGCCACGCTTCCCGAAGGGAGAAAGGCGGACAGGTATCCGGTAAGCGGCAGGGTCGGAACA
GGAGAGCGCACGAGGGAGCTTCCAGGGGGAAACGCCTGGTATCTTTATAGTCCTGTCGGGTTTCGCCACC
TCTGACTTGAGCGTCGATTTTTGTGATGCTCGTCAGGGGGGCGGAGCCTATGGAAAAACGCCAGCAACGC
GGCCTTTTTACGGTTCCTGGCCTTTTGCTGGCCTTTTGCTCACATGTTCTTTCCTGCGTTATCCCCTGAT
TCTGTGGATAACCGTATTACCGCCTTTGAGTGAGCTGATACCGCTCGCCGCAGCCGAACGACCGAGCGCA
GCGAGTCAGTGAGCGAGGAAGCGGAAGAGCGCCCAATACGCAAACCGCCTCTCCCCGCGCGTTGGCCGAT
TCATTAATGCAGCTGGCACGACAGGTTTCCCGACTGGAAAGCGGGCAGTGAGCGCAACGCAATTAATGTG
AGTTAGCTCACTCATTAGGCACCCCAGGCTTTACACTTTATGCTTCCGGCTCGTATGTTGTGTGGAATTG
TGAGCGGATAACAATTTCACACAGGAAACAGCTATGACCATGATTACGCCAAGCGCGCAATTAACCCTCA
CTAAAGGGAACAAAAGCTGGAGCTGCAAGCTTAATGTAGTCTTATGCAATACTCTTGTAGTCTTGCAACA
TGGTAACGATGAGTTAGCAACATGCCTTACAAGGAGAGAAAAAGCACCGTGCATGCCGATTGGTGGAAGT
AAGGTGGTACGATCGTGCCTTATTAGGAAGGCAACAGACGGGTCTGACATGGATTGGACGAACCACTGAA
TTGCCGCATTGCAGAGATATTGTATTTAAGTGCCTAGCTCGATACATAAACGGGTCTCTCTGGTTAGACC
AGATCTGAGCCTGGGAGCTCTCTGGCTAACTAGGGAACCCACTGCTTAAGCCTCAATAAAGCTTGCCTTG
AGTGCTTCAAGTAGTGTGTGCCCGTCTGTTGTGTGACTCTGGTAACTAGAGATCCCTCAGACCCTTTTAG
TCAGTGTGGAAAATCTCTAGCAGTGGCGCCCGAACAGGGACTTGAAAGCGAAAGGGAAACCAGAGGAGCT
CTCTCGACGCAGGACTCGGCTTGCTGAAGCGCGCACGGCAAGAGGCGAGGGGCGGCGACTGGTGAGTACG
CCAAAAATTTTGACTAGCGGAGGCTAGAAGGAGAGAGATGGGTGCGAGAGCGTCAGTATTAAGCGGGGGA
GAATTAGATCGCGATGGGAAAAAATTCGGTTAAGGCCAGGGGGAAAGAAAAAATATAAATTAAAACATAT
AGTATGGGCAAGCAGGGAGCTAGAACGATTCGCAGTTAATCCTGGCCTGTTAGAAACATCAGAAGGCTGT
AGACAAATACTGGGACAGCTACAACCATCCCTTCAGACAGGATCAGAAGAACTTAGATCATTATATAATA
CAGTAGCAACCCTCTATTGTGTGCATCAAAGGATAGAGATAAAAGACACCAAGGAAGCTTTAGACAAGAT
AGAGGAAGAGCAAAACAAAAGTAAGACCACCGCACAGCAAGCGGCCGCTGATCTTCAGACCTGGAGGAGG
AGATATGAGGGACAATTGGAGAAGTGAATTATATAAATATAAAGTAGTAAAAATTGAACCATTAGGAGTA
GCACCCACCAAGGCAAAGAGAAGAGTGGTGCAGAGAGAAAAAAGAGCAGTGGGAATAGGAGCTTTGTTCC
TTGGGTTCTTGGGAGCAGCAGGAAGCACTATGGGCGCAGCGTCAATGACGCTGACGGTACAGGCCAGACA
ATTATTGTCTGGTATAGTGCAGCAGCAGAACAATTTGCTGAGGGCTATTGAGGCGCAACAGCATCTGTTG
CAACTCACAGTCTGGGGCATCAAGCAGCTCCAGGCAAGAATCCTGGCTGTGGAAAGATACCTAAAGGATC
AACAGCTCCTGGGGATTTGGGGTTGCTCTGGAAAACTCATTTGCACCACTGCTGTGCCTTGGAATGCTAG
TTGGAGTAATAAATCTCTGGAACAGATTTGGAATCACACGACCTGGATGGAGTGGGACAGAGAAATTAAC
AATTACACAAGCTTAATACACTCCTTAATTGAAGAATCGCAAAACCAGCAAGAAAAGAATGAACAAGAAT
TATTGGAATTAGATAAATGGGCAAGTTTGTGGAATTGGTTTAACATAACAAATTGGCTGTGGTATATAAA
ATTATTCATAATGATAGTAGGAGGCTTGGTAGGTTTAAGAATAGTTTTTGCTGTACTTTCTATAGTGAAT
AGAGTTAGGCAGGGATATTCACCATTATCGTTTCAGACCCACCTCCCAACCCCGAGGGGACCCGACAGGC
CCGAAGGAATAGAAGAAGAAGGTGGAGAGAGAGACAGAGACAGATCCATTCGATTAGTGAACGGATCTCG
ACGGTATCGGTTAACTTTTAAAAGAAAAGGGGGGATTGGGGGGTACAGTGCAGGGGAAAGAATAGTAGAC
ATAATAGCAACAGACATACAAACTAAAGAATTACAAAAACAAATTACAAAAATTCAAAATTTTATCGATC
ACGAGACTAGCCTCGAGCTGGCTGCAGTAACGCCATTTTGCAAGGCATGGAAAAATACCAAACCAAGAAT
AGAGAAGTTCAGATCAAGGGCGGGTACATGAAAATAGCTAACGTTGGGCCAAACAGGATATCTGCGGTGA
GCAGTTTCGGCCCCGGCCCGGGGCCAAGAACAGATGGTCACCGCAGTTTCGGCCCCGGCCCGAGGCCAAG
AACAGATGGTCCCCAGATATGGCCCAACCCTCAGCAGTTTCTTAAGACCCATCAGATGTTTCCAGGCTCC
CCCAAGGACCTGAAATGACCCTGCGCCTTATTTGAATTAACCAATCAGCCTGCTTCTCGCTTCTGTTCGC
GCGCTTCTGCTTCCCGAGCTCTATAAAAGAGCTCACAACCCCTCACTCGGCGCGCCAGTCCTCCGACAGA
CTGAGTCGGCCGGTCGAATCAAGCTTATCGATACCGTCGACGGATCCGCTAGCCCGCGGTTCGAAATGTC
TCTGTGGGGTCTGGTCTCCAAGATGCCCCCAGAAAAAGTGCAGCGGCTCTATGTCGACTTTCCCCAACAC
CTGCGGCATCTTCTGGGTGACTGGCTGGAGAGCCAGCCCTGGGAGTTCCTGGTCGGCTCCGACGCCTTCT
GCTGCAACTTGGCTAGTGCCCTACTTTCAGACACTGTCCAGCACCTTCAGGCCTCGGTGGGAGAGCAGGG
GGAGGGGAGCACCATCTTGCAACACATCAGCACCCTTGAGAGCATATATCAGAGGGACCCCCTGAAGCTG
GTGGCCACTTTCAGACAAATACTTCAAGGAGAGAAAAAAGCTGTTATGGAACAGTTCCGCCACTTGCCAA
TGCCTTTCCACTGGAAGCAGGAAGAACTCAAGTTTAAGACAGGCTTGCGGAGGCTGCAGCACCGAGTAGG
GGAGATCCACCTTCTCCGAGAAGCCCTGCAGAAGGGGGCTGAGGCTGGCCAAGTGTCTCTGCACAGCTTG
ATAGAAACTCCTGCTAATGGGACTGGGCCAAGTGAGGCCCTGGCCATGCTACTGCAGGAGACCACTGGAG
AGCTAGAGGCAGCCAAAGCCCTAGTGCTGAAGAGGATCCAGATTTGGAAACGGCAGCAGCAGCTGGCAGG
GAATGGCGCACCGTTTGAGGAGAGCCTGGCCCCACTCCAGGAGAGGTGTGAAAGCCTGGTGGACATTTAT
TCCCAGCTACAGCAGGAGGTAGGGGCGGCTGGTGGGGAGCTTGAGCCCAAGACCCGGGCATCGCTGACTG
GCCGGCTGGATGAAGTCCTGAGAACCCTCGTCACCAGTTGCTTCCTGGTGGAGAAGCAGCCCCCCCAGGT
ACTGAAGACTCAGACCAAGTTCCAGGCTGGAGTTCGATTCCTGTTGGGCTTGAGGTTCCTGGGGGCCCCA
GCCAAGCCTCCGCTGGTCAGGGCCGACATGGTGACAGAGAAGCAGGCGCGGGAGCTGAGTGTGCCTCAGG
GTCCTGGGGCTGGAGCAGAAAGCACTGGAGAAATCATCAACAACACTGTGCCCTTGGAGAACAGCATTCC
TGGGAACTGCTGCTCTGCCCTGTTCAAGAACCTGCTTCTCAAGAAGATCAAGCGGTGTGAGCGGAAGGGC
ACTGAGTCTGTCACAGAGGAGAAGTGCGCTGTGCTCTTCTCTGCCAGCTTCACACTTGGCCCCGGCAAAC
TCCCCATCCAGCTCCAGGCCCTGTCTCTGCCCCTGGTGGTCATCGTCCATGGCAACCAAGACAACAATGC
CAAAGCCACTATCCTGTGGGACAATGCCTTCTCTGAGATGGACCGCGTGCCCTTTGTGGTGGCTGAGCGG
GTGCCCTGGGAGAAGATGTGTGAAACTCTGAACCTGAAGTTCATGGCTGAGGTGGGGACCAACCGGGGGC
TGCTCCCAGAGCACTTCCTCTTCCTGGCCCAGAAGATCTTCAATGACAACAGCCTCAGTATGGAGGCCTT
CCAGCACCGTTCTGTGTCCTGGTCGCAGTTCAACAAGGAGATCCTGCTGGGCCGTGGCTTCACCTTTTGG
CAGTGGTTTGATGGTGTCCTGGACCTCACCAAACGCTGTCTCCGGAGCTACTGGTCTGACCGGCTGATCA
TTGGCTTCATCAGCAAACAGTACGTTACTAGCCTTCTTCTCAATGAGCCCGACGGAACCTTTCTCCTCCG
CTTCAGCGACTCAGAGATTGGGGGCATCACCATTGCCCATGTCATCCGGGGCCAGGATGGCTCTCCACAG
ATAGAGAACATCCAGCCATTCTCTGCCAAAGACCTGTCCATTCGCTCACTGGGGGACCGAATCCGGGATC
TTGCTCAGCTCAAAAATCTCTATCCCAAGAAGCCCAAGGATGAGGCTTTCCGGAGCCACTACAAGCCTGA
ACAGATGGGTAAGGATGGCAGGGGTTATGTCCCAGCTACCATCAAGATGACCGTGGAAAGGGACCAACCA
CTTCCTACCCCAGAGCTCCAGATGCCTACCATGGTGCCTTCTTATGACCTTGGAATGGCCCCTGATTCCT
CCATGAGCATGCAGCTTGGCCCAGATATGGTGCCCCAGGTGTACCCACCACACTCTCACTCCATCCCCCC
GTATCAAGGCCTCTCCCCAGAAGAATCAGTCAACGTGTTGTCAGCCTTCCAGGAGCCTCACCTGCAGATG
CCCCCCAGCCTGGGCCAGATGAGCCTGCCCTTTGACCAGCCTCACCCCCAGGGCCTGCTGCCGTGCCAGC
CTCAGGAGCATGCTGTGTCCAGCCCTGACCCCCTGCTCTGCTCAGATGTGACCATGGTGGAAGACAGCTG
CCTGAGCCAGCCAGTGACAGCGTTTCCTCAGGGCACTTGGATTGGTGAAGACATATTCCCTCCTCTGCTG
CCTCCCACTGAACAGGACCTCACTAAGCTTCTCCTGGAGGGGCAAGGGGAGTCGGGGGGAGGGTCCTTGG
GGGCACAGCCCCTCCTGCAGCCCTCCCACTATGGGCAATCTGGGATCTCAATGTCCCACATGGACCTAAG
GGCCAACCCCAGTTGGTGAACCGGTCGGATCCCCCGGGCTGCAGGAATTCGAGCATCTTACCGCCATTTA
TTCCCATATTTGTTCTGTTTTTCTTGATTTGGGTATACATTTAAATGTTAATAAAACAAAATGGTGGGGC
AATCATTTACATTTTTAGGGATATGTAATTACTAGTTCAGGTGTATTGCCACAAGACAAACATGTTAAGA
AACTTTCCCGTTATTTACGCTCTGTTCCTGTTAATCAACCTCTGGATTACAAAATTTGTGAAAGATTGAC
TGATATTCTTAACTATGTTGCTCCTTTTACGCTGTGTGGATATGCTGCTTTAATGCCTCTGTATCATGCT
ATTGCTTCCCGTACGGCTTTCGTTTTCTCCTCCTTGTATAAATCCTGGTTGCTGTCTCTTTATGAGGAGT
TGTGGCCCGTTGTCCGTCAACGTGGCGTGGTGTGCTCTGTGTTTGCTGACGCAACCCCCACTGGCTGGGG
CATTGCCACCACCTGTCAACTCCTTTCTGGGACTTTCGCTTTCCCCCTCCCGATCGCCACGGCAGAACTC
ATCGCCGCCTGCCTTGCCCGCTGCTGGACAGGGGCTAGGTTGCTGGGCACTGATAATTCCGTGGTGTTGT
CGGGGAAGCTGACGTCCTTTGCAATTCGATATCAAGCTGTACCTTCTAGATGTACATCTAAAGGAGCGCT
TCTAGACCAATGACTTACAAGGCAGCTGTAGATCTTAGCCACTTTTTAAAAGAAAAGGGGGGACTGGAAG
GGCTAATTCACTCCCAACGAAGACAAGATCTGCTTTTTGCTTGTACTGGGTCTCTCTGGTTAGACCAGAT
CTGAGCCTGGGAGCTCTCTGGCTAACTAGGGAACCCACTGCTTAAGCCTCAATAAAGCTTGCCTTGAGTG
CTTCAAGTAGTGTGTGCCCGTCTGTTGTGTGACTCTGGTAACTAGAGATCCCTCAGACCCTTTTAGTCAG
TGTGGAAAATCTCTAGCAGTAGTAGTTCATGTCATCTTATTATTCAGTATTTATAACTTGCAAAGAAATG
AATATCAGAGAGTGAGAGGAACTTGTTTATTGCAGCTTATAATGGTTACAAATAAAGCAATAGCATCACA
AATTTCACAAATAAAGCATTTTTTTCACTGCATTCTAGTTGTGGTTTGTCCAAACTCATCAATGTATCTT
ATCATGTCTGGCTCTAGCTATCCCGCCCCTAACTCCGCCCATCCCGCCCCTAACTCCGCCCAGTTCCGCC
CATTCTCCGCCCCATGGCTGACTAATTTTTTTT
