>Addgene plasmid #219278 | SFFV-STAT6-Brd 352 | depositor partial sequence | sequence record 428314 | TF ORF
ATGTCTCTGTGGGGTCTGGTCTCCAAGATGCCCCCAGAAAAAGTGCAGCGGCTCTATGTCGACTTTCCCC
AACACCTGCGGCATCTTCTGGGTGACTGGCTGGAGAGCCAGCCCTGGGAGTTCCTGGTCGGCTCCGACGC
CTTCTGCTGCAACTTGGCTAGTGCCCTACTTTCAGACACTGTCCAGCACCTTCAGGCCTCGGTGGGAGAG
CAGGGGGAGGGGAGCACCATCTTGCAACACATCAGCACCCTTGAGAGCATATATCAGAGGGACCCCCTGA
AGCTGGTGGCCACTTTCAGACAAATACTTCAAGGAGAGAAAAAAGCTGTTATGGAACAGTTCCGCCACTT
GCCAATGCCTTTCCACTGGAAGCAGGAAGAACTCAAGTTTAAGACAGGCTTGCGGAGGCTGCAGCACCGA
GTAGGGGAGATCCACCTTCTCCGAGAAGCCCTGCAGAAGGGGGCTGAGGCTGGCCAAGTGTCTCTGCACA
GCTTGATAGAAACTCCTGCTAATGGGACTGGGCCAAGTGAGGCCCTGGCCATGCTACTGCAGGAGACCAC
TGGAGAGCTAGAGGCAGCCAAAGCCCTAGTGCTGAAGAGGATCCAGATTTGGAAACGGCAGCAGCAGCTG
GCAGGGAATGGCGCACCGTTTGAGGAGAGCCTGGCCCCACTCCAGGAGAGGTGTGAAAGCCTGGTGGACA
TTTATTCCCAGCTACAGCAGGAGGTAGGGGCGGCTGGTGGGGAGCTTGAGCCCAAGACCCGGGCATCGCT
GACTGGCCGGCTGGATGAAGTCCTGAGAACCCTCGTCACCAGTTGCTTCCTGGTGGAGAAGCAGCCCCCC
CAGGTACTGAAGACTCAGACCAAGTTCCAGGCTGGAGTTCGATTCCTGTTGGGCTTGAGGTTCCTGGGGG
CCCCAGCCAAGCCTCCGCTGGTCAGGGCCGACATGGTGACAGAGAAGCAGGCGCGGGAGCTGAGTGTGCC
TCAGGGTCCTGGGGCTGGAGCAGAAAGCACTGGAGAAATCATCAACAACACTGTGCCCTTGGAGAACAGC
ATTCCTGGGAACTGCTGCTCTGCCCTGTTCAAGAACCTGCTTCTCAAGAAGATCAAGCGGTGTGAGCGGA
AGGGCACTGAGTCTGTCACAGAGGAGAAGTGCGCTGTGCTCTTCTCTGCCAGCTTCACACTTGGCCCCGG
CAAACTCCCCATCCAGCTCCAGGCCCTGTCTCTGCCCCTGGTGGTCATCGTCCATGGCAACCAAGACAAC
AATGCCAAAGCCACTATCCTGTGGGACAATGCCTTCTCTGAGATGGACCGCGTGCCCTTTGTGGTGGCTG
AGCGGGTGCCCTGGGAGAAGATGTGTGAAACTCTGAACCTGAAGTTCATGGCTGAGGTGGGGACCAACCG
GGGGCTGCTCCCAGAGCACTTCCTCTTCCTGGCCCAGAAGATCTTCAATGACAACAGCCTCAGTATGGAG
GCCTTCCAGCACCGTTCTGTGTCCTGGTCGCAGTTCAACAAGGAGATCCTGCTGGGCCGTGGCTTCACCT
TTTGGCAGTGGTTTGATGGTGTCCTGGACCTCACCAAACGCTGTCTCCGGAGCTACTGGTCTGACCGGCT
GATCATTGGCTTCATCAGCAAACAGTACGTTACTAGCCTTCTTCTCAATGAGCCCGACGGAACCTTTCTC
CTCCGCTTCAGCGACTCAGAGATTGGGGGCATCACCATTGCCCATGTCATCCGGGGCCAGGATGGCTCTC
CACAGATAGAGAACATCCAGCCATTCTCTGCCAAAGACCTGTCCATTCGCTCACTGGGGGACCGAATCCG
GGATCTTGCTCAGCTCAAAAATCTCTATCCCAAGAAGCCCAAGGATGAGGCTTTCCGGAGCCACTACAAG
CCTGAACAGATGGGTAAGGATGGCAGGGGTTATGTCCCAGCTACCATCAAGATGACCGTGGAAAGGGACC
AACCACTTCCTACCCCAGAGCTCCAGATGCCTACCATGGTGCCTTCTTATGACCTTGGAATGGCCCCTGA
TTCCTCCATGAGCATGCAGCTTGGCCCAGATATGGTGCCCCAGGTGTACCCACCACACTCTCACTCCATC
CCCCCGTATCAAGGCCTCTCCCCAGAAGAATCAGTCAACGTGTTGTCAGCCTTCCAGGAGCCTCACCTGC
AGATGCCCCCCAGCCTGGGCCAGATGAGCCTGCCCTTTGACCAGCCTCACCCCCAGGGCCTGCTGCCGTG
CCAGCCTCAGGAGCATGCTGTGTCCAGCCCTGACCCCCTGCTCTGCTCAGATGTGACCATGGTGGAAGAC
AGCTGCCTGAGCCAGCCAGTGACAGCGTTTCCTCAGGGCACTTGGATTGGTGAAGACATATTCCCTCCTC
TGCTGCCTCCCACTGAACAGGACCTCACTAAGCTTCTCCTGGAGGGGCAAGGGGAGTCGGGGGGAGGGTC
CTTGGGGGCACAGCCCCTCCTGCAGCCCTCCCACTATGGGCAATCTGGGATCTCAATGTCCCACATGGAC
CTAAGGGCCAACCCCAGTTGGTGA
