>Addgene plasmid #219278 | SFFV-STAT6-Brd 352 | depositor partial sequence | sequence record 428315 | Barcode sequence
TGTACATCTAAAGGAGCGCT
